Addgene plasmid #65608: PAS534 (TJF077)
Purpose: pETDuet-1 Containing FadD D372G-His
Depositing lab: Pamela Silver. Depositing organization: Harvard Medical School. Publication: Enhancement of E. coli acyl-CoA synthetase FadD activity on medium chain fatty acids. Ford TJ, Way JC. PeerJ. 2015 Jun 30;3:e1040. doi: 10.7717/peerj.1040. eCollection 2015. PubMed 26157619.
Backbone
  Vector backbone: pETDuet-1
  Backbone manufacturer: Novagen
  Backbone size w/o insert (bp): 5420
  Total vector size (bp): 7081
  Vector type: Bacterial Expression
Growth in bacteria
  Bacterial resistance: Ampicillin, 100 μg/mL
  Growth temperature: 37°C
  Growth strain: Mach1
  Copy number: High Copy
Gene/Insert
  Gene/Insert name: FadD
  Species: E. coli
  Insert size (bp): 1721
  Mutation: D372G
  Promoter: T7 lacO
  Tag / fusion protein: 6x His (C terminal on insert)
  Cloning method: Restriction Enzyme; 5′ cloning site NcoI (unknown if destroyed); 3′ cloning site HindIII (unknown if destroyed)
  Sequencing primers: 5′ ctcgatcccgcgaaattaatacg; 3′ CTTAAGCATTATGCGGCCGCAAG
Terms and licenses: Academic/Nonprofit Terms; Industry Terms: Not Available to Industry
How to cite: PAS534 (TJF077) was a gift from Pamela Silver (Addgene plasmid # 65608 ; http://n2t.net/addgene:65608 ; RRID:Addgene_65608)
