[The description below was written by a language model from this plasmid's Addgene catalogue record.]
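Description:
PAS534 (TJF077) is a bacterial expression plasmid built on the Novagen pETDuet-1 backbone, a vector designed for T7-driven protein production in E. coli. The record lists it as an ampicillin-selected, high-copy plasmid with a total size of about 7.1 kb, of which roughly 1.7 kb is insert. No feature table accompanies the entry, so the origin of replication and other backbone elements are not itemised. pETDuet-1 is generally known as a dual-cassette vector with two T7 promoter/lac operator expression sites, and the NcoI–HindIII cloning sites used here are consistent with placement in the first of these. The record does not indicate that anything occupies the second.

The payload is the E. coli fadD gene, encoding the acyl-CoA synthetase FadD, carrying a D372G point mutation and a C-terminal 6xHis tag. Expression is under a T7 promoter with a lac operator. Transcription therefore requires T7 RNA polymerase supplied by the host, and it is held in check by Lac repressor until induced. This arrangement allows controlled, high-level production of the protein. The His tag allows purification by immobilised metal affinity chromatography and detection with anti-His reagents.

The associated publication concerns enhancing FadD activity on medium-chain fatty acids. This suggests the construct was used to express and purify the D372G variant so that its activity could be characterised, presumably against the wild-type enzyme. The record itself does not state the effect of the substitution.
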