>Addgene plasmid #65608 | PAS534 (TJF077) | depositor partial sequence | sequence record 111406 | FadD D372G
TTGAAGAAGGTTTGGCTTAACCGTTATCCCGCGGACGTTCCGACGGAGATCAACCCTGACCGTTATCAAT
CTCTGGTAGATATGTTTGAGCAGTCGGTCGCGCGCTACGCCGATCAACCTGCGTTTGTGAATATGGGGGA
GGTAATGACCTTCCGCAAGCTGGAAGAACGCAGTCGCGCGTTTGCCGCTTATTTGCAACAAGGGTTGGGG
CTGAAGAAAGGCGATCGCGTTGCGTTGATGATGCCTAATTTATTGCAATATCCGGTGGCGCTGTTTGGCA
TTTTGCGTGCCGGGATGATCGTCGTAAACGTTAACCCGTTGTATACCCCGCGTGAGCTAGAGCATCAGCT
TAACGATAGCGGCGCATCGGCGATTGTTATCGTGTCTAACTTTGCTCACACACTGGAAAAAGTGGTTGAT
AAAACCGCCGTTCAGCACGTAATTCTGACCCGTATGGGCGATCAGCTATCTACGGCAAAAGGCACGGTAG
TCAATTTCGTTGTTAAATACATCAAGCGTTTGGTGCCGAAATACCATCTGCCAGATGCCATTTCATTTCG
TAGCGCACTGCATAACGGCTACCGGATGCAGTACGTCAAACCCGAACTGGTGCCGGAAGATTTAGCTTTT
CTGCAATACACCGGCGGCACCACTGGTGTGGCGAAAGGCGCGATGCTGACTCACCGCAATATGCTGGCGA
ACCTGGAACAGGTTAACGCGACCTATGGTCCGCTGTTGCATCCGGGCAAAGAGCTGGTGGTGACGGCGCT
GCCGCTGTATCACATTTTTGCCCTGACCATTAACTGCCTGCTGTTTATCGAACTGGGTGGGCAGAACCTG
CTTATCACTAACCCGCGCGATATTCCAGGGTTGGTAAAAGAGTTAGCGAAATATCCGTTTACCGCTATCA
CGGGCGTTAACACCTTGTTCAATGCGTTGCTGAACAATAAAGAGTTCCAGCAGCTGGATTTCTCCAGTCT
GCATCTTTCCGCAGGCGGAGGGATGCCAGTGCAGCAAGTGGTGGCAGAGCGTTGGGTGAAACTGACAGGA
CAGTATCTGCTGGAAGGCTATGGCCTTACCGAGTGTGCGCCGCTGGTCAGCGTTAACCCATATGGTATTG
ATTATCATAGTGGAAGCATCGGTTTGCCGGTGCCGTCGACGGAAGCCAAACTGGTGGATGATGATGATAA
TGAAGTACCACCGGGTCAACCGGGTGAGCTTTGTGTCAAAGGGCCGCAGGTGATGCTGGGTTACTGGCAG
CGTCCGGATGCTACAGATGAGATCATCAAAAATGGCTGGTTACACACCGGCGACATCGCGGTGATGGATG
AAGAAGGATTCCTGCGCATTGTCGATCGTAAAAAAGACATGATTCTGGTTTCCGGTTTTAACGTCTATCC
CAACGAGATTGAAGATGTCGTCATGCAGCATCCCGGCGTACAGGAAGTCGCGGCTGTTGGCGTACCTTCC
GGCTCCAGTGGTGAAGCGGTGAAAATCTTCGTAGTGAAAAAAGATCCATCGCTTACCGAAGAGTCACTGG
TGACCTTTTGCCGCCGTCAGCTCACGGGCTACAAAGTACCGAAGCTGGTGGAGTTTCGTGATGAGTTACC
GAAATCTAACGTCGGAAAAATTTTGCGACGAGAATTACGTGACGAAGCGCGCGGCAAAGTGGACAATAAA
GCCGGTTCTTCTCATCACCATCATCATCACTGAATGAATGA
