>Addgene plasmid #65608 | PAS534 (TJF077) | addgene partial sequence | sequence record 114917 | pBRrevBam 5'-GGTGATGTCGGCGATATAGG-3'
CCGGCCACGATGCGTCCGGCGTAGAGGATCGAGATCGATCTCGATCCCGCGAAATTAATACGACTCACTA
TAGGGGAATTGTGAGCGGATAACAATTCCCCTCTAGAAATAATTTTGTTTAACTTTAAGAAGGAGATATA
CCATGGCATTGAAGAAGGTTTGGCTTAACCGTTATCCCGCGGACGTTCCGACGGAGATCAACCCTGACCG
TTATCAATCTCTGGTAGATATGTTTGAGCAGTCGGTCGCGCGCTACGCCGATCAACCTGCGTTTGTGAAT
ATGGGGGAGGTAATGACCTTCCGCAAGCTGGAGGAACGCAGTCGCGCGTTTGCCGCTTATTTGCAACAAG
GGTTGGGGCTGAAGAAAGGCGATCGCGTTGCGTTGATGATGCCTAATTTATTGCAATATCCGGTGGCGCT
GTTTGGCATTTTGCGTGCCGGGATGATCGTCGTAAACGTTAACCCGTTGTATACCCCGCGTGAGCTTGAG
CATCAGCTTAACGATAGCGGCGCATCGGCGATTGTTATCGTGTCTAACTTTGCTCACACACTGGAAAAAG
TGGTTGATAAAACCGCCGTTCAGCACGTAATTCTGACCCGTATGGGCGATCAGCTATCTACGGCAAAAGG
CACGGTAGTCAATTTCGTTGTTAAATACATCAAGCGTTTGGTGCCGAAATACCATCTGCCAGATGCCATT
TCATTTCGTAGCGCACTGCATAACGGCTACCGGATGCAGTACGTCAAACCCGAACTGGTGCCGGAAGATT
TAGCTTTTCTGCAATACACCGGCGGCACCACTGGTGTGGCGAAAGGCGCGATGCTGACTCACCGCAATAT
GCTGGCGAACCTGGAACAGGTTAACGCGACCTATGGTCCGCTGTTGCATCCGGGCAAAGAGCTGGTGGTG
ACGGCGCTGCCGCTGTATCACATTTTTGCCCTGACCATTAACTGCCTGCTGTTTATCGAACTGGGTGGGC
AGAACCTGCTTATCACTAACCCGCGCGATATTCCAGGGTTGGTAAAAAAAGTTAGCC
