>Addgene plasmid #65608 | PAS534 (TJF077) | addgene partial sequence | sequence record 114918 | T7term 5'-GCTAGTTATTGCTCAGCGG-3'
TAGTAGACGAGTCCATGTGCTGGCGTTCAAATTTCGCAGCAGCGGTTTCTTTACCAGACTCGAGGGTACC
GACGTCAGCGATCGCGTGGCCGGCCGATATCCAATTGAGATCTGCCATATGTATATCTCCTTCTTATACT
TAACTAATATACTAAGATGGGGAATTGTTATCCGCTCACAATTCCCCTATAGTGAGTCGTATTAATTTCG
ATTATGCGGCCGTGTACAATACGATTACTTTCTGTTCGACTTAAGCATTATGCGGCCGCAAGCTTGGATC
CTCATTCATTCAGTGATGATGATGGTGATGAGAAGAACCGGCTTTATTGTCCACTTTGCCGCGCGCTTCG
TCACGTAATTCTCGTCGCAAAATTTTTCCGACGTTAGATTTCGGTAACTCATCACGAAACTCCACCAGCT
TCGGTACTTTGTAGCCCGTGAGCTGACGGCGGCAAAAGGTCACCAGTGACTCTTCGGTAAGCGATGGATC
TTTTTTCACTACGAAGATTTTCACCGCTTCACCACTGGAGCCGGAAGGTACGCCAACAGCCGCGACTTCC
TGTACGCCAGGATGCTGCATGACGACATCTTCAATCTCGTTGGGATAGACGTTAAAACCGGAAACCAGAA
TCATGTCTTTTTTACGATCGACAATGCGCAGGAACCCTTCTTCATCCATCACCGCGATGTCGCCGGTGTG
TAACCAGCCATTTTTGATGATCTCATCTGTAGCATCCGGACGCTGCCAGTAACCCAGCATCACCTGCGGT
CCTTTGACACAAAGCTCACCCGGTTGACCCGGTGGTACTTCATTATCATCATCATCCACCAGTTTGGCTT
CCGTCGACGGCACCGGCAAACCGATGCTACCACTATGATAATCAATACCATATGGGTTAACGCTGACCAG
CGGCGCACACTCGGTAAGGCCATAGCCTTCCAGCAGATACTGTCCTGTCAGTTTCACCCAACGCTCTGCC
ACCACTTGCTGCACTGGCATCCC
